>Addgene plasmid #64218 | pU6-(BbsI)_CBh-Cas9-T2A-BFP-P2A-Ad4E1B | depositor full sequence | sequence record 107961 | pU6-(BbsI)_CBh-Cas9-T2A-BFP-P2A-Ad4E1B sequence 10810 bps
CCCCACGAGGGCCTATTTCCCATGATTCCTTCATATTTGCATATACGATACAAGGCTGTTAGAGAGATAA
TTGGAATTAATTTGACTGTAAACACAAAGATATTAGTACAAAATACGTGACGTAGAAAGTAATAATTTCT
TGGGTAGTTTGCAGTTTTAAAATTATGTTTTAAAATGGACTATCATATGCTTACCGTAACTTGAAAGTAT
TTCGATTTCTTGGCTTTATATATCTTGTGGAAAGGACGAAACACCGGGTCTTCGAGAAGACCTGTTTTAG
AGCTAGAAATAGCAAGTTAAAATAAGGCTAGTCCGTTATCAACTTGAAAAAGTGGCACCGAGTCGGTGCT
TTTTTGTTTTAGAGCTAGAAATAGCAAGTTAAAATAAGGCTAGTCCGTTTTTAGCGCGTGCGCCAATTCT
GCAGACAAATGGCTCTAGAGGTACCCGTTACATAACTTACGGTAAATGGCCCGCCTGGCTGACCGCCCAA
CGACCCCCGCCCATTGACGTCAATAGTAACGCCAATAGGGACTTTCCATTGACGTCAATGGGTGGAGTAT
TTACGGTAAACTGCCCACTTGGCAGTACATCAAGTGTATCATATGCCAAGTACGCCCCCTATTGACGTCA
ATGACGGTAAATGGCCCGCCTGGCATTGTGCCCAGTACATGACCTTATGGGACTTTCCTACTTGGCAGTA
CATCTACGTATTAGTCATCGCTATTACCATGGTCGAGGTGAGCCCCACGTTCTGCTTCACTCTCCCCATC
TCCCCCCCCTCCCCACCCCCAATTTTGTATTTATTTATTTTTTAATTATTTTGTGCAGCGATGGGGGCGG
GGGGGGGGGGGGGGCGCGCGCCAGGCGGGGCGGGGCGGGGCGAGGGGCGGGGCGGGGCGAGGCGGAGAGG
TGCGGCGGCAGCCAATCAGAGCGGCGCGCTCCGAAAGTTTCCTTTTATGGCGAGGCGGCGGCGGCGGCGG
CCCTATAAAAAGCGAAGCGCGCGGCGGGCGGGAGTCGCTGCGACGCTGCCTTCGCCCCGTGCCCCGCTCC
GCCGCCGCCTCGCGCCGCCCGCCCCGGCTCTGACTGACCGCGTTACTCCCACAGGTGAGCGGGCGGGACG
GCCCTTCTCCTCCGGGCTGTAATTAGCTGAGCAAGAGGTAAGGGTTTAAGGGATGGTTGGTTGGTGGGGT
ATTAATGTTTAATTACCTGGAGCACCTGCCTGAAATCACTTTTTTTCAGGTTGGACCGGTGCCACCATGG
ACTATAAGGACCACGACGGAGACTACAAGGATCATGATATTGATTACAAAGACGATGACGATAAGATGGC
CCCAAAGAAGAAGCGGAAGGTCGGTATCCACGGAGTCCCAGCAGCCGACAAGAAGTACAGCATCGGCCTG
GACATCGGCACCAACTCTGTGGGCTGGGCCGTGATCACCGACGAGTACAAGGTGCCCAGCAAGAAATTCA
AGGTGCTGGGCAACACCGACCGGCACAGCATCAAGAAGAACCTGATCGGAGCCCTGCTGTTCGACAGCGG
CGAAACAGCCGAGGCCACCCGGCTGAAGAGAACCGCCAGAAGAAGATACACCAGACGGAAGAACCGGATC
TGCTATCTGCAAGAGATCTTCAGCAACGAGATGGCCAAGGTGGACGACAGCTTCTTCCACAGACTGGAAG
AGTCCTTCCTGGTGGAAGAGGATAAGAAGCACGAGCGGCACCCCATCTTCGGCAACATCGTGGACGAGGT
GGCCTACCACGAGAAGTACCCCACCATCTACCACCTGAGAAAGAAACTGGTGGACAGCACCGACAAGGCC
GACCTGCGGCTGATCTATCTGGCCCTGGCCCACATGATCAAGTTCCGGGGCCACTTCCTGATCGAGGGCG
ACCTGAACCCCGACAACAGCGACGTGGACAAGCTGTTCATCCAGCTGGTGCAGACCTACAACCAGCTGTT
CGAGGAAAACCCCATCAACGCCAGCGGCGTGGACGCCAAGGCCATCCTGTCTGCCAGACTGAGCAAGAGC
AGACGGCTGGAAAATCTGATCGCCCAGCTGCCCGGCGAGAAGAAGAATGGCCTGTTCGGAAACCTGATTG
CCCTGAGCCTGGGCCTGACCCCCAACTTCAAGAGCAACTTCGACCTGGCCGAGGATGCCAAACTGCAGCT
GAGCAAGGACACCTACGACGACGACCTGGACAACCTGCTGGCCCAGATCGGCGACCAGTACGCCGACCTG
TTTCTGGCCGCCAAGAACCTGTCCGACGCCATCCTGCTGAGCGACATCCTGAGAGTGAACACCGAGATCA
CCAAGGCCCCCCTGAGCGCCTCTATGATCAAGAGATACGACGAGCACCACCAGGACCTGACCCTGCTGAA
AGCTCTCGTGCGGCAGCAGCTGCCTGAGAAGTACAAAGAGATTTTCTTCGACCAGAGCAAGAACGGCTAC
GCCGGCTACATTGACGGCGGAGCCAGCCAGGAAGAGTTCTACAAGTTCATCAAGCCCATCCTGGAAAAGA
TGGACGGCACCGAGGAACTGCTCGTGAAGCTGAACAGAGAGGACCTGCTGCGGAAGCAGCGGACCTTCGA
CAACGGCAGCATCCCCCACCAGATCCACCTGGGAGAGCTGCACGCCATTCTGCGGCGGCAGGAAGATTTT
TACCCATTCCTGAAGGACAACCGGGAAAAGATCGAGAAGATCCTGACCTTCCGCATCCCCTACTACGTGG
GCCCTCTGGCCAGGGGAAACAGCAGATTCGCCTGGATGACCAGAAAGAGCGAGGAAACCATCACCCCCTG
GAACTTCGAGGAAGTGGTGGACAAGGGCGCTTCCGCCCAGAGCTTCATCGAGCGGATGACCAACTTCGAT
AAGAACCTGCCCAACGAGAAGGTGCTGCCCAAGCACAGCCTGCTGTACGAGTACTTCACCGTGTATAACG
AGCTGACCAAAGTGAAATACGTGACCGAGGGAATGAGAAAGCCCGCCTTCCTGAGCGGCGAGCAGAAAAA
GGCCATCGTGGACCTGCTGTTCAAGACCAACCGGAAAGTGACCGTGAAGCAGCTGAAAGAGGACTACTTC
AAGAAAATCGAGTGCTTCGACTCCGTGGAAATCTCCGGCGTGGAAGATCGGTTCAACGCCTCCCTGGGCA
CATACCACGATCTGCTGAAAATTATCAAGGACAAGGACTTCCTGGACAATGAGGAAAACGAGGACATTCT
GGAAGATATCGTGCTGACCCTGACACTGTTTGAGGACAGAGAGATGATCGAGGAACGGCTGAAAACCTAT
GCCCACCTGTTCGACGACAAAGTGATGAAGCAGCTGAAGCGGCGGAGATACACCGGCTGGGGCAGGCTGA
GCCGGAAGCTGATCAACGGCATCCGGGACAAGCAGTCCGGCAAGACAATCCTGGATTTCCTGAAGTCCGA
CGGCTTCGCCAACAGAAACTTCATGCAGCTGATCCACGACGACAGCCTGACCTTTAAAGAGGACATCCAG
AAAGCCCAGGTGTCCGGCCAGGGCGATAGCCTGCACGAGCACATTGCCAATCTGGCCGGCAGCCCCGCCA
TTAAGAAGGGCATCCTGCAGACAGTGAAGGTGGTGGACGAGCTCGTGAAAGTGATGGGCCGGCACAAGCC
CGAGAACATCGTGATCGAAATGGCCAGAGAGAACCAGACCACCCAGAAGGGACAGAAGAACAGCCGCGAG
AGAATGAAGCGGATCGAAGAGGGCATCAAAGAGCTGGGCAGCCAGATCCTGAAAGAACACCCCGTGGAAA
ACACCCAGCTGCAGAACGAGAAGCTGTACCTGTACTACCTGCAGAATGGGCGGGATATGTACGTGGACCA
GGAACTGGACATCAACCGGCTGTCCGACTACGATGTGGACCATATCGTGCCTCAGAGCTTTCTGAAGGAC
GACTCCATCGACAACAAGGTGCTGACCAGAAGCGACAAGAACCGGGGCAAGAGCGACAACGTGCCCTCCG
AAGAGGTCGTGAAGAAGATGAAGAACTACTGGCGGCAGCTGCTGAACGCCAAGCTGATTACCCAGAGAAA
GTTCGACAATCTGACCAAGGCCGAGAGAGGCGGCCTGAGCGAACTGGATAAGGCCGGCTTCATCAAGAGA
CAGCTGGTGGAAACCCGGCAGATCACAAAGCACGTGGCACAGATCCTGGACTCCCGGATGAACACTAAGT
ACGACGAGAATGACAAGCTGATCCGGGAAGTGAAAGTGATCACCCTGAAGTCCAAGCTGGTGTCCGATTT
CCGGAAGGATTTCCAGTTTTACAAAGTGCGCGAGATCAACAACTACCACCACGCCCACGACGCCTACCTG
AACGCCGTCGTGGGAACCGCCCTGATCAAAAAGTACCCTAAGCTGGAAAGCGAGTTCGTGTACGGCGACT
ACAAGGTGTACGACGTGCGGAAGATGATCGCCAAGAGCGAGCAGGAAATCGGCAAGGCTACCGCCAAGTA
CTTCTTCTACAGCAACATCATGAACTTTTTCAAGACCGAGATTACCCTGGCCAACGGCGAGATCCGGAAG
CGGCCTCTGATCGAGACAAACGGCGAAACCGGGGAGATCGTGTGGGATAAGGGCCGGGATTTTGCCACCG
TGCGGAAAGTGCTGAGCATGCCCCAAGTGAATATCGTGAAAAAGACCGAGGTGCAGACAGGCGGCTTCAG
CAAAGAGTCTATCCTGCCCAAGAGGAACAGCGATAAGCTGATCGCCAGAAAGAAGGACTGGGACCCTAAG
AAGTACGGCGGCTTCGACAGCCCCACCGTGGCCTATTCTGTGCTGGTGGTGGCCAAAGTGGAAAAGGGCA
AGTCCAAGAAACTGAAGAGTGTGAAAGAGCTGCTGGGGATCACCATCATGGAAAGAAGCAGCTTCGAGAA
GAATCCCATCGACTTTCTGGAAGCCAAGGGCTACAAAGAAGTGAAAAAGGACCTGATCATCAAGCTGCCT
AAGTACTCCCTGTTCGAGCTGGAAAACGGCCGGAAGAGAATGCTGGCCTCTGCCGGCGAACTGCAGAAGG
GAAACGAACTGGCCCTGCCCTCCAAATATGTGAACTTCCTGTACCTGGCCAGCCACTATGAGAAGCTGAA
GGGCTCCCCCGAGGATAATGAGCAGAAACAGCTGTTTGTGGAACAGCACAAGCACTACCTGGACGAGATC
ATCGAGCAGATCAGCGAGTTCTCCAAGAGAGTGATCCTGGCCGACGCTAATCTGGACAAAGTGCTGTCCG
CCTACAACAAGCACCGGGATAAGCCCATCAGAGAGCAGGCCGAGAATATCATCCACCTGTTTACCCTGAC
CAATCTGGGAGCCCCTGCCGCCTTCAAGTACTTTGACACCACCATCGACCGGAAGAGGTACACCAGCACC
AAAGAGGTGCTGGACGCCACCCTGATCCACCAGAGCATCACCGGCCTGTACGAGACACGGATCGACCTGT
CTCAGCTGGGAGGCGACAAAAGGCCGGCGGCCACGAAAAAGGCCGGCCAGGCAAAAAAGAAAAAGCTTGA
GGGCAGAGGAAGTCTGCTAACATGCGGTGACGTGGAGGAGAATCCCGGCCCTGCTAGCATGGTGAGCAAG
GGCGAGGAGCTGTTCACCGGGGTGGTGCCCATCCTGGTCGAGCTGGACGGCGACGTAAACGGCCACAAGT
TCAGCGTGAGGGGCGAGGGCGAGGGCGATGCCACCAACGGCAAGCTGACCCTGAAGTTCATCTGCACCAC
CGGCAAGCTGCCCGTGCCCTGGCCCACCCTCGTGACCACCCTGAGCCACGGCGTGCAGTGCTTCGCCCGC
TACCCCGACCACATGAAGCAGCACGACTTCTTCAAGTCCGCCATGCCCGAAGGCTACGTCCAGGAGCGCA
CCATCTTCTTCAAGGACGACGGCACCTACAAGACCCGCGCCGAGGTGAAGTTCGAGGGCGACACCCTGGT
GAACCGCATCGAGCTGAAGGGCGTCGACTTCAAGGAGGACGGCAACATCCTGGGGCACAAGCTGGAGTAC
AACTTCAACAGCCACAACATCTATATCATGGCCGTCAAGCAGAAGAACGGCATCAAGGTGAACTTCAAGA
TCCGCCACAACGTGGAGGACGGCAGCGTGCAGCTCGCCGACCACTACCAGCAGAACACCCCCATCGGCGA
CGGCCCCGTGCTGCTGCCCGACAGCCACTACCTGAGCACCCAGTCCGTGCTGAGCAAAGACCCCAACGAG
AAGCGCGATCACATGGTCCTGCTGGAGTTCCGCACCGCCGCCGGGATCACTCTCGGCATGGACGAGCTGT
ACAAGCTCGAGGCAACAAACTTCTCACTACTCAAACAAGCAGGTGACGTGGAGGAGAATCCCGGGCCTCT
TAAGATGGAGAGCCGAAATCCTTTTCAGCAGGGACTGCCAGCCGGGTTCCTGTCTTCATCCTTTGTGGAG
AATATGGAGGTGCCAGCCCCCGAGTGCAACCTGCGACTGCTGGCAGGAACCGCAGCTCGCCACAGTGAGG
ATCCTGAATCACCAGCAGCCGGCGGAAGTAGGAGAGAGAGTGAATCACGACCAGGACCTTCAGGAGGAGG
AGTCGCTGACCTGTTCCCAGAACTGCATCGCGTGCTGACACGAAGCTCCTCTGGCCGAGAGAGGGGAATC
AAGAGAGAGCGGCACGATGAAACCAATCATAGGATTGAGCTGACAGTGGGGCTGATGTCTCGCAAACGAC
CTGAGACTGTCTGGTGGTACGAAGTGCAGAGCACCGGCACAGACGAAGTGTCCGTCATGCACGAGAGGTT
TTCTCTGGAACAGGTGAAGACCTGTTGGCTGGAGCCTGAAGACGATTGGGAGGTGGCCATCAGAAACTAC
GCCAAGCTGGCTCTGAGACCAGACCGGAAGTACAAGATCACTAAGCTGATCAACATCCGGAATGCTTGCT
ATATCAGCGGCAATGGAGCAGAGGTCGAAATTTGTCTGCAGGATAGGGTGGCCTTCAGATGCTGTATGAT
GAACATGTACCCCGGGGTGGTCGACATGGATGGCGTGACTTTCATGAATATGAGGTTTAGAGGGGATGGC
TATAACGGCACCGTCTTCATGGCTAATACAAAGCTGACTGTGCATGGATGCTCCTTCTTTGGGTTTAACA
ATACCTGTATCGAGGCTTGGGGACAAGTGGGGGTCAAGGGCTGCAGCTTCTCCGCAAACTGGATGGGAGT
GGTCGGGAGGACAAAATCAATGCTGAGCGTGAAGAAATGCCTGTTTGAAAGATGTCACCTGGGCGTGATG
AGCGAGGGAGAAGCACGGATTCGCCATTGTGCCTCCACTGAGACCGGCTGCTTCGTGCTGTGCAAAGGAA
ACGCAAAGATCAAACACAATATGATTTGCGGAGCCTCTGACGAGAGAGGGTACCAGATGCTGACATGTGC
CGGGGGCAACAGTCATATGCTGGCTGCAGTGCACGTCGCTTCTCATAGTCGAAAGCCATGGCCCGAGTTC
GAACACAACGTGATGACTAGATGCAATATGCATCTGGGGGCCCGGCGCGGCATGTTTATGCCATACCAGT
GTAACCTGAATTATGTGAAAGTCCTGCTGGAACCCGACGTGATGTCCCGGGTGTCTCTGACAGGCGTGTT
CGATATGAATGTGGAGGTCTGGAAGATCCTGCGCTACGACGAATATAAAACTCGATGCAGGGCCTGCGAG
TGTGGAGGGAAGCACGCTCGGTTTCAGCCCGTGTGCGTGGACGTGACAGAGGATCTGCGCCCTGATCATC
TGGTCCTGTCCTGCACTGGCACTGAGTTCGGGTCAAGCGGGGAAGAAAGCGACTAGGAATTCCTAGAGCT
CGCTGATCAGCCTCGACTGTGCCTTCTAGTTGCCAGCCATCTGTTGTTTGCCCCTCCCCCGTGCCTTCCT
TGACCCTGGAAGGTGCCACTCCCACTGTCCTTTCCTAATAAAATGAGGAAATTGCATCGCATTGTCTGAG
TAGGTGTCATTCTATTCTGGGGGGTGGGGTGGGGCAGGACAGCAAGGGGGAGGATTGGGAAGAGAATAGC
AGGCATGCTGGGGAGCGGCCGCAGGAACCCCTAGTGATGGAGTTGGCCACTCCCTCTCTGCGCGCTCGCT
CGCTCACTGAGGCCGGGCGACCAAAGGTCGCCCGACGCCCGGGCTTTGCCCGGGCGGCCTCAGTGAGCGA
GCGAGCGCGCAGCTGCCTGCAGGGGCGCCTGATGCGGTATTTTCTCCTTACGCATCTGTGCGGTATTTCA
CACCGCATA
[142 nt withheld, positions 8270-8411]
C
[141 nt withheld, positions 8413-8553]
CCTTTGACGTTGGAGTCCACGTTCTTT
[37 nt withheld, positions 8581-8617]
ACCCTATCTCGGGCTATTCTTTTGATTTATAAGGGATTTTGCCGATTTCGGCCTATTGGTTAAAAAATGA
GCTGATTTAACAAAAATTTAACGCGAATTTTAACAAAATATTAACGTTTACAATTTTATGGTGCACTCTC
AGTACAATCTGCTCTGATGCCGCATAGTTAAGCCAGCCCCGACACCCGCCAACACCCGCTGACGCGCCCT
GACGGGCTTGTCTGCTCCCGGCATCCGCTTACAGACAAGCTGTGACCGTCTCCGGGAGCTGCATGTGTCA
GAGGTTTTCACCGTCATCACCGAAACGCGCGAGACGAAAGGGCCTCGTGATACGCCTATTTTTATAGGTT
AATGTCATGATAATAATGGTTTCTTAGACGTCAGGTGGCACTTTTCGGGGAAATGTGCGCGGAACCCCTA
TTTGTTTATTTTTCTAAATACATTCAAATATGTATCCGCTCATGAGACAATAACCCTGATAAATGCTTCA
ATAATATTGAAAAAGGAAGAGTATGAGTATTCAACATTTCCGTGTCGCCCTTATTCCCTTTTTTGCGGCA
TTTTGCCTTCCTGTTTTTGCTCACCCAGAAACGCTGGTGAAAGTAAAAGATGCTGAAGATCAGTTGGGTG
CACGAGTGGGTTACATCGAACTGGATCTCAACAGCGGTAAGATCCTTGAGAGTTTTCGCCCCGAAGAACG
TTTTCCAATGATGAGCACTTTTAAAGTTCTGCTATGTGGCGCGGTATTATCCCGTATTGACGCCGGGCAA
GAGCAACTCGGTCGCCGCATACACTATTCTCAGAATGACTTGGTTGAGTACTCACCAGTCACAGAAAAGC
ATCTTACGGATGGCATGACAGTAAGAGAATTATGCAGTGCTGCCATAACCATGAGTGATAACACTGCGGC
CAACTTACTTCTGACAACGATCGGAGGACCGAAGGAGCTAACCGCTTTTTTGCACAACATGGGGGATCAT
GTAACTCGCCTTGATCGTTGGGAACCGGAGCTGAATGAAGCCATACCAAACGACGAGCGTGACACCACGA
TGCCTGTAGCAATGGCAACAACGTTGCGCAAACTATTAACTGGCGAACTACTTACTCTAGCTTCCCGGCA
ACAATTAATAGACTGGATGGAGGCGGATAAAGTTGCAGGACCACTTCTGCGCTCGGCCCTTCCGGCTGGC
TGGTTTATTGCTGATAAATCTGGAGCCGGTGAGCGTGGAAGCCGCGGTATCATTGCAGCACTGGGGCCAG
ATGGTAAGCCCTCCCGTATCGTAGTTATCTACACGACGGGGAGTCAGGCAACTATGGATGAACGAAATAG
ACAGATCGCTGAGATAGGTGCCTCACTGATTAAGCATTGGTAACTGTCAGACCAAGTTTACTCATATATA
CTTTAGATTGATTTAAAACTTCATTTTTAATTTAAAAGGATCTAGGTGAAGATCCTTTTTGATAATCTCA
TGACCAAAATCCCTTAACGTGAGTTTTCGTTCCACTGAGCGTCAGACCCCGTAGAAAAGATCAAAGGATC
TTCTTGAGATCCTTTTTTTCTGCGCGTAATCTGCTGCTTGCAAACAAAAAAACCACCGCTACCAGCGGTG
GTTTGTTTGCCGGATCAAGAGCTACCAACTCTTTTTCCGAAGGTAACTGGCTTCAGCAGAGCGCAGATAC
CAAATACTGTCCTTCTAGTGTAGCCGTAGTTAGGCCACCACTTCAAGAACTCTGTAGCACCGCCTACATA
CCTCGCTCTGCTAATCCTGTTACCAGTGGCTGCTGCCAGTGGCGATAAGTCGTGTCTTACCGGGTTGGAC
TCAAGACGATAGTTACCGGATAAGGCGCAGCGGTCGGGCTGAACGGGGGGTTCGTGCACACAGCCCAGCT
TGGAGCGAACGACCTACACCGAACTGAGATACCTACAGCGTGAGCTATGAGAAAGCGCCACGCTTCCCGA
AGGGAGAAAGGCGGACAGGTATCCGGTAAGCGGCAGGGTCGGAACAGGAGAGCGCACGAGGGAGCTTCCA
GGGGGAAACGCCTGGTATCTTTATAGTCCTGTCGGGTTTCGCCACCTCTGACTTGAGCGTCGATTTTTGT
GATGCTCGTCAGGGGGGCGGAGCCTATGGAAAAACGCCAGCAACGCGGCCTTTTTACGGTTCCTGGCCTT
TTGCTGGCCTTTTGCTCACATGT
Features (pLannotate 1.2.2; 20 found; start..end, strand, type, name):
      7..247     +  promoter       U6 promoter: RNA polymerase III promoter for human U6 snRNA
    274..349     +  misc_RNA       gRNA scaffold: guide RNA scaffold for the Streptococcus pyogenes CRISPR/Cas9 system
    356..399     +  misc_RNA       gRNA scaffold (fragment): guide RNA scaffold for the Streptococcus pyogenes CRISPR/Cas9 system
    446..731     +  enhancer       CMV enhancer: human cytomegalovirus immediate early enhancer; contains an 18-bp deletion relative to the standard CMV enhancer
    733..1010    +  promoter       chicken β-actin promoter: No description available
   1011..1239    +  intron         hybrid intron: hybrid between chicken β-actin (CBA) and minute virus of mice (MMV) introns (Gray et al., 2011)
   1377..2978    +  CDS            Cas9(N): N-terminal portion of Streptococcus pyogenes Cas9 (Zetsche et al., 2015)
   2979..5477    +  CDS            Cas9(C): C-terminal portion of Streptococcus pyogenes Cas9 (Zetsche et al., 2015)
   5478..5525    +  CDS            nucleoplasmin NLS: bipartite nuclear localization signal from nucleoplasmin
   5589..6305    +  CDS            EBFP2: EBFP2 is a basic (constitutively fluorescent) blue fluorescent protein published in 2007, derived from Aequorea victoria. It is reported to be a rapidly-maturing monomer with moderate acid sensitivity.
   6375..7823    +  CDS            E1B: adenovirus 4 E1B 55K protein, which mediates the ubiquitination and proteasomal degradation of DNA ligase IV (Baker et al., 2007)
   7857..7968    +  polyA_signal   bGH poly(A) signal: bovine growth hormone polyadenylation signal
   8073..8213    +  repeat_region  AAV2 ITR: inverted terminal repeat of adeno-associated virus serotype 2 inverted
   8218..8269    -  misc_feature   bom (fragment): basis of mobility region from pBR322
   8288..8668    +  rep_origin     M13 ori (sequence partly withheld): M13 bacteriophage origin of replication; arrow indicates direction of (+) strand synthesis
   8744..8793    -  misc_feature   bom (fragment): basis of mobility region from pBR322
   8895..8930    -  CDS            rop (fragment): Rop protein, which maintains plasmids at low copy number; rop
   9025..9129    +  promoter       AmpR promoter: bla
   9130..9990    +  CDS            AmpR: β-lactamase; bla; confers resistance to ampicillin, carbenicillin, and related antibiotics
  10161..10749   +  rep_origin     ori: high-copy-number ColE1/pMB1/pBR322/pUC origin of replication
