[The description below was written by a language model from this plasmid's Addgene catalogue record and pLannotate feature annotations shown in this document.]
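Description:
pU6-(BbsI)_CBh-Cas9-T2A-BFP-P2A-Ad4E1B is a 10.8 kb all-in-one mammalian CRISPR/Cas9 expression plasmid from the pX330 lineage, built on the pU6-(BbsI)_CBh-Cas9-T2A-BFP backbone. It is propagated in E. coli as a high-copy plasmid through a ColE1/pUC-type origin and selected with ampicillin (AmpR, β-lactamase). The annotated sequence also shows an M13/f1-type phage origin and a single AAV2 ITR downstream of the expression cassette. With only one ITR annotated, this looks like a backbone remnant rather than a functional AAV packaging unit.

Two expression units sit in tandem. A human U6 RNA polymerase III promoter drives the S. pyogenes guide RNA scaffold. Downstream, the CBh promoter (CMV enhancer, chicken β-actin promoter and hybrid intron) drives one long open reading frame terminated by a bGH polyadenylation signal. That frame encodes 3xFLAG-tagged Streptococcus pyogenes Cas9 flanked by nuclear localization signals, then a T2A peptide, a blue fluorescent protein (annotated as EBFP2), a P2A peptide and a mammalian codon-optimized adenovirus serotype 4 E1B 55K protein. The 2A sequences cause ribosomal skipping, so the three proteins are produced separately from one transcript, and BFP marks transfected cells for identification or sorting. E1B 55K is annotated as mediating the ubiquitination and proteasomal degradation of DNA ligase IV. Suppressing this end-joining factor fits the associated study's aim of raising homology-directed repair efficiency for precise Cas9-induced editing in mammalian cells.

Despite the name, new guides cannot be cloned directly into the BbsI sites, because the Ad4 coding region itself contains BbsI sites. Instead, a precloned U6-sgRNA cassette from a related pX330-derived plasmid is transferred in as a PvuI-XbaI fragment.
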