Addgene plasmid #64218: pU6-(BbsI)_CBh-Cas9-T2A-BFP-P2A-Ad4E1B
Purpose: Expression vector for sgRNA and for Expression of Cas9 linked to BFP via T2A linked to Ad4 E1B via P2A
Depositing lab: Ralf Kuehn. Depositing organization: Max-Delbrueck-Centrum fuer Molekulare Medizin (MDC). Publication: Increasing the efficiency of homology-directed repair for CRISPR-Cas9-induced precise gene editing in mammalian cells. Chu VT, Weber T, Wefers B, Wurst W, Sander S, Rajewsky K, Kuhn R. Nat Biotechnol. 2015 Mar 24. doi: 10.1038/nbt.3198. PubMed 25803306.
Backbone
  Vector backbone: pU6-(BbsI)_CBh-Cas9-T2A-BFP
  Backbone manufacturer: Kuhn lab (Addgene plasmid # 64323)
  Modifications to backbone: Mammalian codon–optimized sequence encoding the adenoviral serotype 4 E1B55K protein and BFP was cloned into the NheI & EcoRI sites of the CRISPR/Cas9-T2A-BFP plasmid by Gibson assembly.
  Vector type: Mammalian Expression, CRISPR
Growth in bacteria
  Bacterial resistance: Ampicillin, 100 μg/mL
  Growth temperature: 37°C
  Growth strain: DH5alpha
  Copy number: High Copy
Gene/Insert 1
  Gene/Insert name: Cas9 (alt name: 3xFLAG-NLS-Cas9-NLS-T2A-BFP-P2A-E1B)
  Species: Streptococcus pyogenes
  Insert size (bp): 4500
  GenBank ID: NC_002737.1
  Promoter: CBh
  Tag / fusion protein: 3xFLAG (N terminal on insert); NLS (N terminal on insert); NLS (C terminal on insert); T2A-BFP-P2A-E1B (C terminal on insert)
  Cloning method: Unknown
  Sequencing primers: 5′ pCBhPro-F (5'-agggatggttggttggtggg-3') for Cas9
Gene/Insert 2
  Gene/Insert name: sgRNA cassette
  Promoter: U6
  Cloning method: Restriction Enzyme; 5′ cloning site see comments and supplemental documents (unknown if destroyed); 3′ cloning site see comments and supplemental documents (unknown if destroyed)
  Sequencing primers: 5′ hU6-F (5'-GAGGGCCTATTTCCCATGATT-3')
Terms and licenses: Academic/Nonprofit Terms; Industry Terms: Not Available to Industry
Depositor comments: Please note that due to the presence of BbsI sites in the Ad4 coding regions it is NOT possible to directly clone new sgRNA sequences into the BbsI sites downstream of the U6 promoter. Therefore, precloned U6-sgRNA cassettes, isolated as 1.7 kb PvuI-XbaI fragments from pU6-(BbsI)_CBh-Cas9-T2A-BFP (plasmid# 64323) or pU6-(BbsI)_CBh-Cas9-T2A-mCherry (plasmid# 64324) of this deposit, or any other plasmid derived from pX330 (plasmid# 42230), must be ligated into the PvuI-XbaI digested backbone of this Ad4 containing plasmid.
How to cite: pU6-(BbsI)_CBh-Cas9-T2A-BFP-P2A-Ad4E1B was a gift from Ralf Kuehn (Addgene plasmid # 64218 ; http://n2t.net/addgene:64218 ; RRID:Addgene_64218)
