>Addgene plasmid #64218 | pU6-(BbsI)_CBh-Cas9-T2A-BFP-P2A-Ad4E1B | addgene partial sequence | sequence record 112716 | sREACh-F 5'-gaccccaacgagaagcgcg-3'
TCACTCTCGGCATGGACGAGCTGTACAAGCTCGAGGCAACAAACTTCTCACTACTCAAACAAGCAGGTGA
CGTGGAGGAGAATCCCGGGCCTCTTAAGATGGAGAGCCGAAATCCTTTTCAGCAGGGACTGCCAGCCGGG
TTCCTGTCTTCATCCTTTGTGGAGAATATGGAGGTGCCAGCCCCCGAGTGCAACCTGCGACTGCTGGCAG
GAACCGCAGCTCGCCACAGTGAGGATCCTGAATCACCAGCAGCCGGCGGAAGTAGGAGAGAGAGTGAATC
ACGACCAGGACCTTCAGGAGGAGGAGTCGCTGACCTGTTCCCAGAACTGCATCGCGTGCTGACACGAAGC
TCCTCTGGCCGAGAGAGGGGAATCAAGAGAGAGCGGCACGATGAAACCAATCATAGGATTGAGCTGACAG
TGGGGCTGATGTCTCGCAAACGACCTGAGACTGTCTGGTGGTACGAAGTGCAGAGCACCGGCACAGACGA
AGTGTCCGTCATGCACGAGAGGTTTTCTCTGGAACAGGTGAAGACCTGTTGGCTGGAGCCTGAAGACGAT
TGGGAGGTGGCCATCAGAAACTACGCCAAGCTGGCTCTGAGACCAGACCGGAAGTACAAGATCACTAAGC
TGATCAACATCCGGAATGCTTGCTATATCAGCGGCAATGGAGCAGAGGTCG
