>Addgene plasmid #64218 | pU6-(BbsI)_CBh-Cas9-T2A-BFP-P2A-Ad4E1B | addgene partial sequence | sequence record 112717 | SpCas9-F1 5'-cagcacaagcactacctgga-3'
TGATCCTGGCCGACGCTAATCTGGACAAAGTGCTGTCCGCCTACAACAAGCACCGGGATAAGCCCATCAG
AGAGCAGGCCGAGAATATCATCCACCTGTTTACCCTGACCAATCTGGGAGCCCCTGCCGCCTTCAAGTAC
TTTGACACCACCATCGACCGGAAGAGGTACACCAGCACCAAAGAGGTGCTGGACGCCACCCTGATCCACC
AGAGCATCACCGGCCTGTACGAGACACGGATCGACCTGTCTCAGCTGGGAGGCGACAAAAGGCCGGCGGC
CACGAAAAAGGCCGGCCAGGCAAAAAAGAAAAAGCTTGAGGGCAGAGGAAGTCTGCTAACATGCGGTGAC
GTGGAGGAGAATCCCGGCCCTGCTAGCATGGTGAGCAAGGGCGAGGAGCTGTTCACCGGGGTGGTGCCCA
TCCTGGTCGAGCTGGACGGCGACGTAAACGGCCACAAGTTCAGCGTGAGGGGCGAGGGCGAGGGCGATGC
CACCAACGGCAAGCTGACCCTGAAGTTCATCTGCACCACCGGCAAGCTGCCCGTGCCCTGGCCCACCCTC
GTGACCACCCTGAGCCACGGCGTGCAGTGCTTCGCCCGCTACCCCGACCACATGAAGCAGCACGACTTCT
TCAAGTCCGCCATGCCCGAAGGCTACGTCCAGGAGCGCACCATCTTCTTCAAGGACGACGGCACCTACAA
GACCCGCGCCGAGGTGAAGTTCGA
