>Addgene plasmid #64218 | pU6-(BbsI)_CBh-Cas9-T2A-BFP-P2A-Ad4E1B | addgene partial sequence | sequence record 154039 | hU6-F 5'-GAGGGCCTATTTCCCATGATT-3'
AGGCTGTTAGAGAGATAATTGGAATTAATTTGACTGTAAACACAAAGATATTAGTACAAAATACGTGACG
TAGAAAGTAATAATTTCTTGGGTAGTTTGCAGTTTTAAAATTATGTTTTAAAATGGACTATCATATGCTT
ACCGTAACTTGAAAGTATTTCGATTTCTTGGCTTTATATATCTTGTGGAAAGGACGAAACACCGGGTCTT
CGAGAAGACCTGTTTTAGAGCTAGAAATAGCAAGTTAAAATAAGGCTAGTCCGTTATCAACTTGAAAAAG
TGGCACCGAGTCGGTGCTTTTTTGTTTTAGAGCTAGAAATAGCAAGTTAAAATAAGGCTAGTCCGTTTTT
AGCGCGTGCGCCAATTCTGCAGACAAATGGCTCTAGAGGTACCCGTTACATAACTTACGGTAAATGGCCC
GCCTGGCTGACCGCCCAACGACCCCCGCCCATTGACGTCAATAGTAACGCCAATAGGGACTTTCCATTGA
CGTCAATGGGTGGAGTATTTACGGTAAACTGCCCACTTGGCAGTACATCAAGTGTATCATATGCCAAGTA
CGCCCCCTATTGACGTCAATGACGGTAAATGGCCCGCCTGGCATTGTGCCCAGTACATGACCTTATGGGA
CTTTCCTACTTGGCAGTACATCTACGTATTAGTCATCGCTATTACCATGGTCGAGGTGAGCCCCACGTTC
TGCTTCACTCTCCCCATCTCCCCCCCCTCCCCACCCCCAATTTTGTATTTATTTA
