>Addgene plasmid #64218 | pU6-(BbsI)_CBh-Cas9-T2A-BFP-P2A-Ad4E1B | addgene partial sequence | sequence record 154040 | BGH-rev 5'-TAGAAGGCACAGTCGAGG-3'
CCCGCTTGACCCGAACTCAGTGCCAGTGCAGGACAGGACCAGATGATCAGGGCGCAGATCCTCTGTCACG
TCCACGCACACGGGCTGAAACCGAGCGTGCTTCCCTCCACACTCGCAGGCCCTGCATCGAGTTTTATATT
CGTCGTAGCGCAGGATCTTCCAGACCTCCACATTCATATCGAACACGCCTGTCAGAGACACCCGGGACAT
CACGTCGGGTTCCAGCAGGACTTTCACATAATTCAGGTTACACTGGTATGGCATAAACATGCCGCGCCGG
GCCCCCAGATGCATATTGCATCTAGTCATCACGTTGTGTTCGAACTCGGGCCATGGCTTTCGACTATGAG
AAGCGACGTGCACTGCAGCCAGCATATGACTGTTGCCCCCGGCACATGTCAGCATCTGGTACCCTCTCTC
GTCAGAGGCTCCGCAAATCATATTGTGTTTGATCTTTGCGTTTCCTTTGCACAGCACGAAGCAGCCGGTC
TCAGTGGAGGCACAATGGCGAATCCGTGCTTCTCCCTCGCTCATCACGCCCAGGTGACATCTTTCAAACA
GGCATTTCTTCACGCTCAGCATTGATTTTGTCCTCCCGACCACTCCCATCCAGTTTGCGGAGAAGCTGCA
GCCCTTGACCCCCACTTGTCCCCAAGCCTCGATACAGGTATTGTTAAACCCAAAGAAGGAGCATCCATGC
ACAGTCAGCTTTGTATTAGCCATGAAGACGGTGCCGTTATAGCCATCCCCTCTAAACCTCATATTCATGA
AAGTCACGCCATCCATGTCGACCACCCCGGGG
